Addgene plasmid #146086: pCIneo-lambdaN-HA-HsTNRC6A_C
Purpose: Mammalian Expression of HsTNRC6A
Depositing lab: Elisa Izaurralde. Depositing organization: Max Planck Institute for Developmental Biology. Publication: The C-terminal domains of human TNRC6A, TNRC6B, and TNRC6C silence bound transcripts independently of Argonaute proteins. Lazzaretti D, Tournier I, Izaurralde E. RNA. 2009 Jun . 15(6):1059-66. 10.1261/rna.1606309 PubMed 19383768.
Backbone
  Vector backbone: pCI-neo
  Vector type: Mammalian Expression
Growth in bacteria
  Bacterial resistance: Ampicillin, 100 μg/mL
  Growth temperature: 37°C
  Growth strain: DH5alpha
  Copy number: High Copy
Gene/Insert
  Gene/Insert name: HsTNRC6A
  Species: H. sapiens (human)
  Mutation: one non silent mutation K1578E compared to the sequence of isoform2 given by Uniprot: Q8NDV7-2
  Entrez Gene: TNRC6A (a.k.a. CAGH26, FAME6, GW1, GW182, TNRC6)
  Cloning method: Unknown
Terms and licenses: Academic/Nonprofit Terms; Industry Terms: Not Available to Industry
Depositor comments: Plasmids from this collection were made available to the research community and donated after the lab closed. Please note that the sequence provided by the depositing laboratory may be theoretical/predicted or based on Sanger sequencing results. There may be discrepancies between sequencing results obtained by Addgene and the depositor sequence. If an Addgene verified sequence is not available, please contact before placing your order to request that our lab fully sequence the plasmid.
How to cite: pCIneo-lambdaN-HA-HsTNRC6A_C was a gift from Elisa Izaurralde (Addgene plasmid # 146086 ; http://n2t.net/addgene:146086 ; RRID:Addgene_146086)
