[The description below was written by a language model from this plasmid's Addgene catalogue record and pLannotate feature annotations shown in this document.]
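Description:
pCIneo-lambdaN-HA-HsTNRC6A_C is a mammalian expression plasmid built on the pCI-neo backbone that encodes human TNRC6A (GW182), a scaffold protein of the miRNA/siRNA silencing machinery that bridges Argonaute proteins and the CCR4-NOT and PAN deadenylase complexes. The plasmid is propagated in E. coli through a high-copy ColE1/pUC-type origin with ampicillin selection (bla under its own promoter), and it also carries an f1 origin for single-stranded DNA production. For mammalian cells, an SV40 enhancer/early promoter drives a neomycin phosphotransferase gene followed by a synthetic polyadenylation signal, which allows G418 selection of stable transfectants.

The expression cassette consists of the CMV immediate-early enhancer and promoter, the chimeric β-globin/immunoglobulin intron that improves transcript processing, and a T7 promoter just upstream of the coding region, with an SV40 poly(A) signal downstream. The annotated TNRC6A segment spans about 5.2 kb of the 10,678 nt sequenced plasmid. The "_C" suffix and the associated publication title suggest a C-terminal portion, but the annotated open reading frame is long for a C-terminal fragment and the record does not define the boundaries, so the exact extent of the insert should be checked against the sequence. The depositor notes one non-silent change, K1578E, relative to isoform 2. The name indicates an N-terminal lambdaN peptide and HA tag, although the feature table does not annotate either separately. The lambdaN peptide binds BoxB RNA hairpins, so fusions of this kind are typically used in tethering assays, where the protein is artificially recruited to a BoxB-containing reporter mRNA to test its silencing activity independently of Argonaute or miRNA targeting. The HA epitope allows detection of the protein.
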