Features (pLannotate 1.2.2; 19 found; start..end, strand, type, name):
    140..517     +  enhancer       CMV enhancer: human cytomegalovirus immediate early enhancer
    518..729     +  promoter       CMV promoter: human cytomegalovirus (CMV) immediate early promoter
    890..1022    +  intron         chimeric intron: chimera between introns from human β-globin and immunoglobulin heavy chain genes
   1067..1085    +  promoter       T7 promoter: promoter for bacteriophage T7 RNA polymerase
   1128..6332    +  CDS            TNRC6A (fragment): TNR6A_HUMAN - Also known as CAGH26, KIAA1460, TNRC6. Experimental evidence at protein level: Swiss-Prot protein existence level 1. Plays a role in RNA-mediated gene silencing by both micro- RNAs (miRNAs) and short interfering RNAs (siRNAs). Required for miRNA- dependent repression of translation and for siRNA-dependent endonucleolytic cleavage of complementary mRNAs by argonaute family proteins. As a scaffolding protein, associates with argonaute proteins bound to partially complementary mRNAs, and can simultaneously recruit CCR4-NOT and PAN deadenylase complexes. From Homo sapiens (Human).
   6347..6364    -  promoter       T3 promoter (fragment): promoter for bacteriophage T3 RNA polymerase
   6382..6503    -  polyA_signal   SV40 poly(A) signal: SV40 polyadenylation signal
   6526..6594    -  CDS            large T antigen (fragment): large T antigen from SV40 (simian virus 40)
   6618..6685    +  CDS            lacZα (fragment): LacZα fragment of β-galactosidase; lacZ fragment
   6689..7117    +  rep_origin     f1 ori (sequence partly withheld): f1 bacteriophage origin of replication; arrow indicates direction of (+) strand synthesis
   7145..7196    -  misc_feature   bom (fragment): basis of mobility region from pBR322
   7261..7618    +  promoter       SV40 promoter: SV40 enhancer and early promoter
   7669..8460    +  CDS            neo: KKA2_KLEPN - Also known as kan, nptII. Experimental evidence at protein level: Swiss-Prot protein existence level 1. Resistance to kanamycin, neomycin, paromomycin, ribostamycin, butirosin and gentamicin B. From Klebsiella pneumoniae.
   8527..8575    +  polyA_signal   poly(A) signal: synthetic polyadenylation signal
   8595..8649    -  misc_feature   bom (fragment): basis of mobility region from pBR322
   8751..8786    -  CDS            rop (fragment): Rop protein, which maintains plasmids at low copy number; rop
   8881..8985    +  promoter       AmpR promoter: bla
   8986..9846    +  CDS            AmpR: β-lactamase; bla; confers resistance to ampicillin, carbenicillin, and related antibiotics
  10017..10605   +  rep_origin     ori: high-copy-number ColE1/pMB1/pBR322/pUC origin of replication
>Addgene plasmid #146086 | pCIneo-lambdaN-HA-HsTNRC6A_C | addgene full sequence | sequence record 360375 | Addgene NGS Result
TCAATATTGGCCATTAGCCATATTATTCATTGGTTATATAGCATAAATCAATATTGGCTATTGGCCATTG
CATACGTTGTATCTATATCATAATATGTACATTTATATTGGCTCATGTCCAATATGACCGCCATGTTGGC
ATTGATTATTGACTAGTTATTAATAGTAATCAATTACGGGGTCATTAGTTCATAGCCCATATATGGAGTT
CCGCGTTACATAACTTACGGTAAATGGCCCGCCTGGCTGACCGCCCAACGACCCCCGCCCATTGACGTCA
ATAATGACGTATGTTCCCATAGTAACGCCAATAGGGACTTTCCATTGACGTCAATGGGTGGAGTATTTAC
GGTAAACTGCCCACTTGGCAGTACATCAAGTGTATCATATGCCAAGTCCGCCCCCTATTGACGTCAATGA
CGGTAAATGGCCCGCCTGGCATTATGCCCAGTACATGACCTTACGGGACTTTCCTACTTGGCAGTACATC
TACGTATTAGTCATCGCTATTACCATGGTGATGCGGTTTTGGCAGTACACCAATGGGCGTGGATAGCGGT
TTGACTCACGGGGATTTCCAAGTCTCCACCCCATTGACGTCAATGGGAGTTTGTTTTGGCACCAAAATCA
ACGGGACTTTCCAAAATGTCGTAACAACTGCGATCGCCCGCCCCGTTGACGCAAATGGGCGGTAGGCGTG
TACGGTGGGAGGTCTATATAAGCAGAGCTCGTTTAGTGAACCGTCAGATCACTAGAAGCTTTATTGCGGT
AGTTTATCACAGTTAAATTGCTAACGCAGTCAGTGCTTCTGACACAACAGTCTCGAACTTAAGCTGCAGT
GACTCTCTTAAGGTAGCCTTGCAGAAGTTGGTCGTGAGGCACTGGGCAGGTAAGTATCAAGGTTACAAGA
CAGGTTTAAGGAGACCAATAGAAACTGGGCTTGTCGAGACAGAGAAGACTCTTGCGTTTCTGATAGGCAC
CTATTGGTCTTACTGACATCCACTTTGCCTTTCTCTCCACAGGTGTCCACTCCCAGTTCAATTACAGCTC
TTAAGGCTAGAGTACTTAATACGACTCACTATAGGCTAGCCACCATGGACGCACAAACACGACGACGTGA
GCGTCGCGCTGAGAAACAAGCTCAATGGAAAGCTGCAAACCCACCGCTCGAGATGGCTTACCCATACGAT
GTTCCAGATTACGCTATGGATGCTGATTCTGCCTCCAGTTCTGAATCAGAGAGAAACATCACTATCATGG
CTTCAGGGAACACAGGTGGTGAAAAAGATGGCCTTCGGAATAGCACTGGACTTGGTTCCCAAAACAAGTT
TGTAGTTGGTAGCAGCAGCAATAATGTGGGCCATGGAAGTAGTACTGGGCCATGGGGTTTTTCCCATGGA
GCCATAATAAGCACATGTCAGGTCTCTGTGGATGCTCCTGAAAGCAAATCTGAAAGTAGCAACAATAGAA
TGAATGCTTGGGGCACTGTAAGTTCTTCATCAAATGGAGGGTTAAATCCAAGCACTTTGAATTCAGCTAG
CAACCATGGTGCCTGGCCAGTATTAGAGAACAATGGACTTGCCCTAAAAGGGCCTGTAGGGAGTGGTAGT
TCTGGCATTAATATTCAGTGCAGTACTATAGGCCAGATGCCTAACAATCAGAGTATTAACTCTAAAGTGA
GTGGTGGTTCTACCCATGGTACCTGGGGAAGCCTTCAGGAAACTTGTGAATCTGAAGTAAGTGGTACACA
GAAGGTTTCATTCAGTGGTCAACCTCAAAATATTACCACTGAAATGACTGGACCAAATAACACTACTAAC
TTTATGACCTCTAGTTTACCAAACTCCGGTTCAGTGCAGAATAATGAGCTGCCTAGTAGTAACACAGGGG
CCTGGCGTGTGAGCACAATGAATCATCCTCAGATGCAGGCTCCATCAGGTATGAATGGCACTTCCCTTTC
TCACCTTAGCAATGGAGAGTCAAAAAGTGGAGGCTCTTATGGTACTACATGGGGTGCCTATGGTTCTAAT
TACTCTGGAGACAAATGTTCAGGCCCTAATGGCCAAGCTAATGGTGACACTGTGAATGCAACTCTAATGC
AGCCTGGCGTAAATGGTCCTATGGGCACTAACTTTCAAGTTAACACAAACAAAGGAGGTGGTGTGTGGGA
ATCTGGTGCAGCAAACTCCCAGAGTACATCATGGGGAAGTGGAAATGGCACAAATTCTGGAGGAAGTCGA
AGAGGATGGGGAACCCCTGCACAAAACACTGGCACTAATTTACCCAGCGTTGAGTGGAACAAACTGCCTA
GCAATCAGCATTCCAATGATAGTGCAAATGGCAATGGTAAGACGTTTACAAATGGATGGAAATCTACTGA
GGAAGAGGATCAGGGTTCTGCCACATCTCAGACAAATGAGCAAAGCAGTGTGTGGGCCAAAACAGGAGGT
ACAGTGGAGAGCGATGGTAGTACAGAAAGCACTGGACGCCTTGAGGAAAAAGGAACTGGGGAAAGTCAGA
GTAGAGACAGAAGAAAAATTGATCAGCACACATTACTCCAAAGCATTGTAAACAGAACTGACTTAGATCC
ACGTGTCCTGTCCAACTCTGGTTGGGGACAGACTCCTATTAAGCAGAATACTGCCTGGGATACAGAAACA
TCACCTAGAGGGGAACGAAAGACTGACAATGGGACAGAGGCCTGGGGAAGCTCTGCAACACAGACTTTTA
ACTCAGGGGCATGTATAGATAAGACTAGCCCTAATGGTAATGATACCTCATCTGTATCAGGGTGGGGCGA
TCCCAAACCTGCTCTGAGGTGGGGAGATTCCAAAGGCTCAAACTGCCAGGGGGGGTGGGAAGATGATTCT
GCTGCTACAGGAATGGTCAAGAGCAATCAGTGGGGGAATTGCAAAGAGGAGAAGGCTGCATGGAATGACT
CGCAAAAGAATAAACAGGGATGGGGTGATGGACAAAAATCAAGCCAAGGGTGGTCTGTTTCTGCCAGTGA
TAACTGGGGAGAAACTTCAAGGAATAACCATTGGGGTGAGGCCAATAAGAAATCCAGCTCAGGAGGTAGT
GACAGTGACAGGTCCGTTTCCGGTTGGAACGAACTTGGTAAAACTAGTTCTTTCACTTGGGGAAACAACA
TAAATCCAAATAATTCATCAGGATGGGATGAATCTTCTAAACCTACTCCTTCCCAGGGATGGGGAGACCC
TCCAAAGTCTAATCAGTCTCTAGGTTGGGGAGATTCGTCAAAGCCAGTCAGCTCTCCAGACTGGAACAAG
CAACAAGACATTGTTGGATCTTGGGGAATCCCACCAGCTACAGGCAAACCTCCTGGTACAGGCTGGCTGG
GGGGACCTATACCAGCCCCAGCAAAAGAAGAAGAACCCACAGGCTGGGAGGAACCATCCCCAGAATCTAT
ACGTCGCAAAATGGAGATTGATGATGGAACTTCAGCTTGGGGAGATCCAAGCAAATACAACTACAAAAAT
GTGAACATGTGGAACAAAAACGTCCCAAATGGCAACAGCCGTTCAGACCAGCAAGCACAGGTACATCAGC
TGCTAACGCCTGCAAGTGCCATCTCAAACAAAGAGGCAAGCAGTGGCTCTGGCTGGGGTGAGCCCTGGGG
GGAGCCTTCTACTCCAGCCACAACTGTGGATAATGGTACTTCAGCATGGGGTAAGCCCATAGACAGTGGT
CCCAGCTGGGGGGAACCCATTGCTGCGGCATCCAGCACATCCACGTGGGGCTCCAGCTCTGTTGGTCCAC
AAGCATTAAGCAAATCTGGGCCAAAATCTATGCAAGATGGCTGGTGTGGTGATGATATGCCATTGCCTGG
AAATCGCCCCACTGGCTGGGAAGAGGAAGAGGATGTGGAGATTGGAATGTGGAATAGTAATTCATCTCAA
GAGCTTAACTCATCTTTAAATTGGCCACCATATACAAAGAAAATGTCATCGAAGGGTCTGAGTGGCAAAA
AAAGGAGAAGGGAAGGGGGAATGATGAAAGGTGGAAACAAACAAGAAGAAGCGTGGATAAATCCATTTGT
TAAACAGTTTTCAAACATCAGTTTTTCGAGAGACTCACCAGAGGAAAATGTACAAAGCAATAAGATGGAC
CTTTCTGGAGGAATGTTACAAGACAAACGAATGGAGATAGATAAACATAGCCTAAATATTGGTGATTACA
ATCGAACGGTCGGGAAAGGCCCTGGTTCTCGGCCTCAGATTTCCAAAGAGTCTTCCATGGAGCGCAATCC
TTATTTTGATAAGGATGGCATTGTAGCAGATGAATCCCAAAACATGCAGTTTATGTCCAGTCAAAGCATG
AAGCTTCCCCCTTCAAATAGTGCACTACCTAACCAGGCCCTTGGCTCCATAGCAGGGCTGGGTATGCAAA
ACTTGAATTCTGTTAGACAGAATGGCAATCCCAGTATGTTTGGTGTTGGAAACACAGCAGCACAACCCCG
GGGCATGCAGCAGCCTCCAGCACAACCTCTTAGTTCATCTCAGCCTAATCTCCGTGCTCAAGTGCCTCCT
CCATTACTCTCCCCTCAGGTTCCAGTTTCATTGCTGAAGTATGCACCAAACAACGGTGGCCTGAATCCAC
TCTTTGGCCCTCAACAGGTAGCCATGCTGAACCAGCTATCCCAGCTAAACCAGCTTTCTCAGATCTCCCA
GTTACAGCGATTGTTAGCGCAGCAGCAAAGGGCGCAGAGTCAGAGAAGCGTGCCTTCTGGGAACCGGCCG
CAGCAAGACCAGCAGGGTCGACCTCTTAGTGTGCAGCAGCAAATGATGCAACAATCTCGTCAACTTGATC
CAAACCTGTTGGTGAAGCAGCAGACTCCACCATCTCAGCAGCAGCCACTCCATCAGCCAGCCATGAAGTC
TTTCCTTGACAATGTCATGCCCCACACTACACCTGAGCTGCAAAAAGGGCCATCACCAATAAATGCTTTC
AGCAACTTCCCTATAGGCTTGAACTCAAACTTGAATGTAAATATGGATATGAACAGTATTAAAGAGCCAC
AGTCAAGACTAAGGAAGTGGACGACAGTGGGCAGCATTTCTGTGAACACATCTTTGGATCAAAACTCCAG
CAAACATGGTGCTATTTCAAGTGGTTTCAGGCTGGAAGAGTCTCCATTTGTTCCCTATGACTTTATGAAC
AGCAGTACTTCACCAGCCAGTCCTCCAGGTTCAATAGGAGATGGCTGGCCACGTGCCAAATCGCCTAACG
GCTCTAGCAGTGTTAATTGGCCACCAGAATTTCGTCCTGGTGAGCCATGGAAAGGTTATCCAAACATTGA
CCCTGAAACTGACCCTTACGTCACTCCTGGCAGTGTCATAAACAATCTTTCAATTAATACTGTGCGGGAA
GTTGACCACCTCAGGGACAGGAACAGTGGGTCATCCTCATCCTTGAACACCACGCTGCCTTCAACTAGTG
CCTGGTCATCCATTCGTGCCTCCAACTACAACGTTCCCCTCAGCAGTACAGCACAAAGCACTTCAGCCAG
AAATAGTGATTCCAAATTGACATGGTCTCCTGGTTCAGTTACAAACACCTCTCTGGCTCATGAGCTGTGG
AAGGTCCCTTTGCCACCTAAAAACATCACTGCTCCGTCCCGCCCACCTCCGGGACTGACTGGTCAGAAGC
CACCCTTGTCTACGTGGGATAATTCTCCCCTTCGTATAGGTGGAGGATGGGGAAATTCTGACGCCAGATA
TACCCCAGGTTCCAGCTGGGGTGAGAGCAGCTCAGGGAGAATAACAAATTGGCTTGTTCTAAAAAACCTT
ACACCTCAGATCGATGGCTCAACTCTGCGCACTCTGTGCATGCAGCACGGCCCGCTGATCACATTCCACC
TGAACCTCCCTCACGGAAATGCTCTGGTCCGCTACAGTTCAAAAGAAGAGGTAGTGGAGGCACAAAAGTC
TCTGCACATGTGTGTACTGGGGAACACTACTATTCTTGCTGAGTTTGCCAGTGAAGAGGAGATCAGTCGT
TTCTTTGCACAAAGCCAGTCTCTGACCCCTTCTCCCGGCTGGCAGTCTCTCGGGTCCAGCCAGAGCCGGC
TGGGCTCCCTCGACTGTTCCCACTCATTCTCCAGCCGGACCGATCTCAATCACTGGAATGGTGCTGGGCT
GTCGGGAACTAACTGTGGAGACCTTCACGGCACTTCACTCTGGGGGACCCCGCATTATTCCACAAGCCTG
TGGGGTCCCCCAAGCAGCAGCGACCCCCGAGGAATTAGCAGCCCATCTCCCATTAACGCTTTTCTTTCTG
TTGACCACCTGGGTGGGGGTGGAGAGTCCATGTAAGCGGCCGCTTCCCTTTAGTGAGGGTTAATGCTTCG
AGCAGACATGATAAGATACATTGATGAGTTTGGACAAACCACAACTAGAATGCAGTGAAAAAAATGCTTT
ATTTGTGAAATTTGTGATGCTATTGCTTTATTTGTAACCATTATAAGCTGCAATAAACAAGTTAACAACA
ACAATTGCATTCATTTTATGTTTCAGGTTCAGGGGGAGATGTGGGAGGTTTTTTAAAGCAAGTAAAACCT
CTACAAATGTGGTAAAATCCGATAAGGATCGATCCGGGCTGGCGTAATAGCGAAGAGGCCCGCACCGATC
GCCCTTCCCAACAGTTGCGCAGCCTGAATGGCGAATGG
[124 nt withheld, positions 6689-6812]
C
[91 nt withheld, positions 6814-6904]
A
[49 nt withheld, positions 6906-6954]
CCTTTGACGTTGGAGTCCACGTTCTTT
[37 nt withheld, positions 6982-7018]
ACCCTATCTCGGTCTATTCTTTTGATTTATAAGGGATTTTGCCGATTTCGGCCTATTGGTTAAAAAATGA
GCTGATTTAACAAAAATTTAACGCGAATTTTAACAAAATATTAACGCTTACAATTTCCTGATGCGGTATT
TTCTCCTTACGCATCTGTGCGGTATTTCACACCGCATACGCGGATCTGCGCAGCACCATGGCCTGAAATA
ACCTCTGAAAGAGGAACTTGGTTAGGTACCTTCTGAGGCGGAAAGAACCAGCTGTGGAATGTGTGTCAGT
TAGGGTGTGGAAAGTCCCCAGGCTCCCCAGCAGGCAGAAGTATGCAAAGCATGCATCTCAATTAGTCAGC
AACCAGGTGTGGAAAGTCCCCAGGCTCCCCAGCAGGCAGAAGTATGCAAAGCATGCATCTCAATTAGTCA
GCAACCATAGTCCCGCCCCTAACTCCGCCCATCCCGCCCCTAACTCCGCCCAGTTCCGCCCATTCTCCGC
CCCATGGCTGACTAATTTTTTTTATTTATGCAGAGGCCGAGGCCGCCTCGGCCTCTGAGCTATTCCAGAA
GTAGTGAGGAGGCTTTTTTGGAGGCCTAGGCTTTTGCAAAAAGCTTGATTCTTCTGACACAACAGTCTCG
AACTTAAGGCTAGAGCCACCATGATTGAACAAGATGGATTGCACGCAGGTTCTCCGGCCGCTTGGGTGGA
GAGGCTATTCGGCTATGACTGGGCACAACAGACAATCGGCTGCTCTGATGCCGCCGTGTTCCGGCTGTCA
GCGCAGGGGCGCCCGGTTCTTTTTGTCAAGACCGACCTGTCCGGTGCCCTGAATGAACTGCAGGACGAGG
CAGCGCGGCTATCGTGGCTGGCCACGACGGGCGTTCCTTGCGCAGCTGTGCTCGACGTTGTCACTGAAGC
GGGAAGGGACTGGCTGCTATTGGGCGAAGTGCCGGGGCAGGATCTCCTGTCATCTCACCTTGCTCCTGCC
GAGAAAGTATCCATCATGGCTGATGCAATGCGGCGGCTGCATACGCTTGATCCGGCTACCTGCCCATTCG
ACCACCAAGCGAAACATCGCATCGAGCGAGCACGTACTCGGATGGAAGCCGGTCTTGTCGATCAGGATGA
TCTGGACGAAGAGCATCAGGGGCTCGCGCCAGCCGAACTGTTCGCCAGGCTCAAGGCGCGCATGCCCGAC
GGCGAGGATCTCGTCGTGACCCATGGCGATGCCTGCTTGCCGAATATCATGGTGGAAAATGGCCGCTTTT
CTGGATTCATCGACTGTGGCCGGCTGGGTGTGGCGGACCGCTATCAGGACATAGCGTTGGCTACCCGTGA
TATTGCTGAAGAGCTTGGCGGCGAATGGGCTGACCGCTTCCTCGTGCTTTACGGTATCGCCGCTCCCGAT
TCGCAGCGCATCGCCTTCTATCGCCTTCTTGACGAGTTCTTCTGAGCGGGACTCTGGGGTTCGAAATGAC
CGACCAAGCGACGCCCAACCTGCCATCACGATGGCCGCAATAAAATATCTTTATTTTCATTACATCTGTG
TGTTGGTTTTTTGTGTGAATCGATAGCGATAAGGATCCGCGTATGGTGCACTCTCAGTACAATCTGCTCT
GATGCCGCATAGTTAAGCCAGCCCCGACACCCGCCAACACCCGCTGACGCGCCCTGACGGGCTTGTCTGC
TCCCGGCATCCGCTTACAGACAAGCTGTGACCGTCTCCGGGAGCTGCATGTGTCAGAGGTTTTCACCGTC
ATCACCGAAACGCGCGAGACGAAAGGGCCTCGTGATACGCCTATTTTTATAGGTTAATGTCATGATAATA
ATGGTTTCTTAGACGTCAGGTGGCACTTTTCGGGGAAATGTGCGCGGAACCCCTATTTGTTTATTTTTCT
AAATACATTCAAATATGTATCCGCTCATGAGACAATAACCCTGATAAATGCTTCAATAATATTGAAAAAG
GAAGAGTATGAGTATTCAACATTTCCGTGTCGCCCTTATTCCCTTTTTTGCGGCATTTTGCCTTCCTGTT
TTTGCTCACCCAGAAACGCTGGTGAAAGTAAAAGATGCTGAAGATCAGTTGGGTGCACGAGTGGGTTACA
TCGAACTGGATCTCAACAGCGGTAAGATCCTTGAGAGTTTTCGCCCCGAAGAACGTTTTCCAATGATGAG
CACTTTTAAAGTTCTGCTATGTGGCGCGGTATTATCCCGTATTGACGCCGGGCAAGAGCAACTCGGTCGC
CGCATACACTATTCTCAGAATGACTTGGTTGAGTACTCACCAGTCACAGAAAAGCATCTTACGGATGGCA
TGACAGTAAGAGAATTATGCAGTGCTGCCATAACCATGAGTGATAACACTGCGGCCAACTTACTTCTGAC
AACGATCGGAGGACCGAAGGAGCTAACCGCTTTTTTGCACAACATGGGGGATCATGTAACTCGCCTTGAT
CGTTGGGAACCGGAGCTGAATGAAGCCATACCAAACGACGAGCGTGACACCACGATGCCTGTAGCAATGG
CAACAACGTTGCGCAAACTATTAACTGGCGAACTACTTACTCTAGCTTCCCGGCAACAATTAATAGACTG
GATGGAGGCGGATAAAGTTGCAGGACCACTTCTGCGCTCGGCCCTTCCGGCTGGCTGGTTTATTGCTGAT
AAATCTGGAGCCGGTGAGCGTGGGTCTCGCGGTATCATTGCAGCACTGGGGCCAGATGGTAAGCCCTCCC
GTATCGTAGTTATCTACACGACGGGGAGTCAGGCAACTATGGATGAACGAAATAGACAGATCGCTGAGAT
AGGTGCCTCACTGATTAAGCATTGGTAACTGTCAGACCAAGTTTACTCATATATACTTTAGATTGATTTA
AAACTTCATTTTTAATTTAAAAGGATCTAGGTGAAGATCCTTTTTGATAATCTCATGACCAAAATCCCTT
AACGTGAGTTTTCGTTCCACTGAGCGTCAGACCCCGTAGAAAAGATCAAAGGATCTTCTTGAGATCCTTT
TTTTCTGCGCGTAATCTGCTGCTTGCAAACAAAAAAACCACCGCTACCAGCGGTGGTTTGTTTGCCGGAT
CAAGAGCTACCAACTCTTTTTCCGAAGGTAACTGGCTTCAGCAGAGCGCAGATACCAAATACTGTTCTTC
TAGTGTAGCCGTAGTTAGGCCACCACTTCAAGAACTCTGTAGCACCGCCTACATACCTCGCTCTGCTAAT
CCTGTTACCAGTGGCTGCTGCCAGTGGCGATAAGTCGTGTCTTACCGGGTTGGACTCAAGACGATAGTTA
CCGGATAAGGCGCAGCGGTCGGGCTGAACGGGGGGTTCGTGCACACAGCCCAGCTTGGAGCGAACGACCT
ACACCGAACTGAGATACCTACAGCGTGAGCTATGAGAAAGCGCCACGCTTCCCGAAGGGAGAAAGGCGGA
CAGGTATCCGGTAAGCGGCAGGGTCGGAACAGGAGAGCGCACGAGGGAGCTTCCAGGGGGAAACGCCTGG
TATCTTTATAGTCCTGTCGGGTTTCGCCACCTCTGACTTGAGCGTCGATTTTTGTGATGCTCGTCAGGGG
GGCGGAGCCTATGGAAAAACGCCAGCAACGCGGCCTTTTTACGGTTCCTGGCCTTTTGCTGGCCTTTTGC
TCACATGGCTCGACAGATCT
